>Addgene plasmid #106817 | gh166 | addgene full sequence | sequence record 221352 | Addgene Assembled Full Sequence
CTAAATTGTAAGCGTTAATATTTTGTTAAAATTCGCGTTAAATTTTTGTTAAATCAGCTCATTTTTTAAC
CAATAGGCCGAAATCGGCAAAATCCCTTATAAATCAAAAGAATAGACCGAGATAGGGTTGAGTGGCCGCT
ACAGGGCGCTCCCATTCGCCATTCAGGCTGCGCAACTGTTGGGAAGGGCGTTTCGGTGCGGGCCTCTTCG
CTATTACGCCAGCTGGCGAAAGGGGGATGTGCTGCAAGGCGATTAAGTTGGGTAACGCCAGGGTTTTCCC
AGTCACGACGTTGTAAAACGACGGCCAGTGAGCGCGACGTAATACGACTCACTATAGGGCGAATTGGCGG
AAGGCCGTCAAGGCCACGTGTCTTGTCCAGAGCTCGATATCGAATTCGAGGGCCTATTTCCCATGATTCC
TTCATATTTGCATATACGATACAAGGCTGTTAGAGAGATAATTGGAATTAATTTGACTGTAAACACAAAG
ATATTAGTACAAAATACGTGACGTAGAAAGTAATAATTTCTTGGGTAGTTTGCAGTTTTAAAATTATGTT
TTAAAATGGACTATCATATGCTTACCGTAACTTGAAAGTATTTCGATTTCTTGGCTTTATATATCTTGTG
GAAAGGACGAAACACCGCTTTTACCTGAATTTAGGGGTTTTAGAGCTAGAAATAGCAAGTTAAAATAAGG
CTAGTCCGTTATCAACTTGAAAAAGTGGCACCGAGTCGGTGCTTTTTTTGGTACCTGGAGCACAAGACTG
GCCTCATGGGCCTTCCGCTCACTGCCCGCTTTCCAGTCGGGAAACCTGTCGTGCCAGCTGCATTAACATG
GTCATAGCTGTTTCCTTGCGTATTGGGCGCTCTCCGCTTCCTCGCTCACTGACTCGCTGCGCTCGGTCGT
TCGGGTAAAGCCTGGGGTGCCTAATGAGCAAAAGGCCAGCAAAAGGCCAGGAACCGTAAAAAGGCCGCGT
TGCTGGCGTTTTTCCATAGGCTCCGCCCCCCTGACGAGCATCACAAAAATCGACGCTCAAGTCAGAGGTG
GCGAAACCCGACAGGACTATAAAGATACCAGGCGTTTCCCCCTGGAAGCTCCCTCGTGCGCTCTCCTGTT
CCGACCCTGCCGCTTACCGGATACCTGTCCGCCTTTCTCCCTTCGGGAAGCGTGGCGCTTTCTCATAGCT
CACGCTGTAGGTATCTCAGTTCGGTGTAGGTCGTTCGCTCCAAGCTGGGCTGTGTGCACGAACCCCCCGT
TCAGCCCGACCGCTGCGCCTTATCCGGTAACTATCGTCTTGAGTCCAACCCGGTAAGACACGACTTATCG
CCACTGGCAGCAGCCACTGGTAACAGGATTAGCAGAGCGAGGTATGTAGGCGGTGCTACAGAGTTCTTGA
AGTGGTGGCCTAACTACGGCTACACTAGAAGAACAGTATTTGGTATCTGCGCTCTGCTGAAGCCAGTTAC
CTTCGGAAAAAGAGTTGGTAGCTCTTGATCCGGCAAACAAACCACCGCTGGTAGCGGTGGTTTTTTTGTT
TGCAAGCAGCAGATTACGCGCAGAAAAAAAGGATCTCAAGAAGATCCTTTGATCTTTTCTACGGGGTCTG
ACGCTCAGTGGAACGAAAACTCACGTTAAGGGATTTTGGTCATGAGATTATCAAAAAGGATCTTCACCTA
GATCCTTTTAAATTAAAAATGAAGTTTTAAATCAATCTAAAGTATATATGAGTAAACTTGGTCTGACAGT
TACCAATGCTTAATCAGTGAGGCACCTATCTCAGCGATCTGTCTATTTCGTTCATCCATAGTTGCCTGAC
TCCCCGTCGTGTAGATAACTACGATACGGGAGGGCTTACCATCTGGCCCCAGTGCTGCAATGATACCGCG
AGAACCACGCTCACCGGCTCCAGATTTATCAGCAATAAACCAGCCAGCCGGAAGGGCCGAGCGCAGAAGT
GGTCCTGCAACTTTATCCGCCTCCATCCAGTCTATTAATTGTTGCCGGGAAGCTAGAGTAAGTAGTTCGC
CAGTTAATAGTTTGCGCAACGTTGTTGCCATTGCTACAGGCATCGTGGTGTCACGCTCGTCGTTTGGTAT
GGCTTCATTCAGCTCCGGTTCCCAACGATCAAGGCGAGTTACATGATCCCCCATGTTGTGCAAAAAAGCG
GTTAGCTCCTTCGGTCCTCCGATCGTTGTCAGAAGTAAGTTGGCCGCAGTGTTATCACTCATGGTTATGG
CAGCACTGCATAATTCTCTTACTGTCATGCCATCCGTAAGATGCTTTTCTGTGACTGGTGAGTACTCAAC
CAAGTCATTCTGAGAATAGTGTATGCGGCGACCGAGTTGCTCTTGCCCGGCGTCAATACGGGATAATACC
GCGCCACATAGCAGAACTTTAAAAGTGCTCATCATTGGAAAACGTTCTTCGGGGCGAAAACTCTCAAGGA
TCTTACCGCTGTTGAGATCCAGTTCGATGTAACCCACTCGTGCACCCAACTGATCTTCAGCATCTTTTAC
TTTCACCAGCGTTTCTGGGTGAGCAAAAACAGGAAGGCAAAATGCCGCAAAAAAGGGAATAAGGGCGACA
CGGAAATGTTGAATACTCATACTCTTCCTTTTTCAATATTATTGAAGCATTTATCAGGGTTATTGTCTCA
TGAGCGGATACATATTTGAATGTATTTAGAAAAATAAACAAATAGGGGTTCCGCGCACATTTCCCCGAAA
AGTGCCAC
Features (pLannotate 1.2.2; 10 found; start..end, strand, type, name):
      3..134     -  rep_origin     M13 ori (fragment): M13 bacteriophage origin of replication; arrow indicates direction of (+) strand synthesis
    155..311     -  CDS            lacZα (fragment): LacZα fragment of β-galactosidase; lacZ fragment
    320..338     +  promoter       T7 promoter: promoter for bacteriophage T7 RNA polymerase
    398..638     +  promoter       U6 promoter: RNA polymerase III promoter for human U6 snRNA
    667..742     +  misc_RNA       gRNA scaffold: guide RNA scaffold for the Streptococcus pyogenes CRISPR/Cas9 system
    789..836     -  CDS            lacI (fragment): lac repressor; lacI; The lac repressor binds to the lac operator to inhibit transcription in E. coli. This inhibition can be relieved by adding lactose or isopropyl-β-D-thiogalactopyranoside (IPTG).
    873..913     -  rep_origin     RSF ori (fragment): Plasmids containing the RSF 1030 origin of replication can be propagated in E. coli cells that contain additional plasmids with compatible origins.
    991..1579    -  rep_origin     ori: high-copy-number ColE1/pMB1/pBR322/pUC origin of replication
   1750..2610    -  CDS            AmpR: β-lactamase; bla; confers resistance to ampicillin, carbenicillin, and related antibiotics
   2611..2715    -  promoter       AmpR promoter: bla
