[The description below was written by a language model from this plasmid's Addgene catalogue record and pLannotate feature annotations shown in this document.]
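Description:
gh166 is a small mammalian expression plasmid (about 2.7 kb in the assembled sequence) that delivers a single CRISPR guide RNA directed against human A3GALT2, a locus the gene record lists under the symbol A3GALT2P (also known as IGBS3S). It is built on the EPB104 gRNA backbone and belongs to a validated guide collection covering the human glycosyltransferase genes. In bacteria it is maintained through a high-copy ColE1/pUC-type origin and selected with ampicillin via a β-lactamase gene driven by its native bla promoter.

The functional cassette consists of a human U6 promoter, an RNA polymerase III promoter suited to producing short, uncapped transcripts, followed by a short gap that fits the 20-nucleotide targeting spacer and then by the Streptococcus pyogenes Cas9 guide RNA scaffold. Transcription therefore yields a complete single guide RNA. The plasmid encodes no Cas9 and no mammalian selection marker or reporter, so the nuclease must be provided separately, for example from a co-transfected plasmid or a Cas9-expressing cell line. The guide was inserted by restriction cloning, although the sites used are not recorded.

The remaining annotations are backbone remnants of an older cloning vector: fragments of an M13 origin, lacZα, lacI and an RSF origin, none of which appear complete enough to be functional, plus a T7 promoter upstream of the U6 cassette that chiefly serves as a sequencing primer site. The construct is typically used for transient transfection to knock out or edit A3GALT2 in human cells in studies of glycosylation.
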