Addgene plasmid #106817: gh166
Purpose: expression of gRNA targeting A3GALT2
Depositing lab: Eric-Paul Bennett. Depositing organization: University of Copenhagen. Publication: A validated gRNA library for CRISPR/Cas9 targeting of the human glycosyltransferase genome. Narimatsu Y, Joshi HJ, Zhang Y, Gomes C, Chen YH, Lorenzetti F, Furukawa S, Schjoldager K, Hansen L, Clausen H, Bennett EP, Wandall HH. Glycobiology. 2018 Jan 5. pii: 4791732. doi: 10.1093/glycob/cwx101. PubMed 29315387.
Backbone
  Vector backbone: EPB104
  Backbone manufacturer: Eric-Paul Bennett (Addgene plasmid # 68369)
  Backbone size w/o insert (bp): 2376
  Vector type: Mammalian Expression
Growth in bacteria
  Bacterial resistance: Ampicillin, 100 μg/mL
  Growth temperature: 37°C
  Growth strain: DH5alpha
  Copy number: High Copy
Gene/Insert
  Gene/Insert name: A3GALT2
  gRNA/shRNA sequence: GCTTTTACCTGAATTTAGGG
  Species: H. sapiens (human)
  Entrez Gene: A3GALT2P (a.k.a. IGBS3S, A3GALT2)
  Cloning method: Restriction Enzyme; 5′ cloning site unknown (unknown if destroyed); 3′ cloning site unknown (unknown if destroyed)
  Sequencing primers: 5′ T7NP
Terms and licenses: Academic/Nonprofit Terms; Industry Terms: Not Available to Industry
How to cite: gh166 was a gift from Eric-Paul Bennett (Addgene plasmid # 106817 ; http://n2t.net/addgene:106817 ; RRID:Addgene_106817)
