>Addgene plasmid #106817 | gh166 | addgene partial sequence | sequence record 221353 | hU6-F 5'-GAGGGCCTATTTCCCATGATT-3'
GGAATTAATTTGACTGTAAACACAAAGATATTAGTACAAAATACGTGACGTAGAAAGTAATAATTTCTTG
GGTAGTTTGCAGTTTTAAAATTATGTTTTAAAATGGACTATCATATGCTTACCGTAACTTGAAAGTATTT
CGATTTCTTGGCTTTATATATCTTGTGGAAAGGACGAAACACCGCTTTTACCTGAATTTAGGGGTTTTAG
AGCTAGAAATAGCAAGTTAAAATAAGGCTAGTCCGTTATCAACTTGAAAAAGTGGCACCGAGTCGGTGCT
TTTTTTGGTACCTGGAGCACAAGACTGGCCTCATGGGCCTTCCGCTCACTGCCCGCTTTCCAGTCGGGAA
ACCTGTCGTGCCAGCTGCATTAACATGGTCATAGCTGTTTCCTTGCGTATTGGGCGCTCTCCGCTTCCTC
GCTCACTGACTCGCTGCGCTCGGTCGTTCGGGTAAAGCCTGGGGTGCCTAATGAGCAAAAGGCCAGCAAA
AGGCCAGGAACCGTAAAAAGGCCGCGTTGCTGGCGTTTTTCCATAGGCTCCGCCCCCCTGACGAGCATCA
CAAAAATCGACGCTCAAGTCAGAGGTGGCGAAACCCGACAGGACTATAAAGATACCAGGCGTTTCCCCCT
GGAAGCTCCCTCGTGCGCTCTCCTGTTCCGACCCTGCCGCTTACCGGATACCTGTCCGCCTTTCTCCCTT
CGGGAAGCGTGGCGCTTTCTCATAGCTCACGCTGTAGGTATCTCAGTTCGGTGTAGGTCGTTCGCTCCAA
GCTGGGCTGTGTGCACGAACCCCCCGTTCAGCCCGACCGCTGCGCCTTATCCGGTAACTATCGTCTTGAG
TCCAACCCGGTAAGACACGACTTATCGCCACTGGCAGCAGCCACTGGTAACAGGATTAGCAGA
